Addgene plasmid #106298: Phi3-GCaMP6f
Purpose: CMV driven GFP based calcium (Ca2+) reporter
Depositing lab: Sanford Simon. Depositing organization: Rockefeller University. Publication: Ca2+ transients in melanocyte dendrites and dendritic spine-like structures evoked by cell-to-cell signaling. Belote RL, Simon SM. J Cell Biol. 2020 Jan 6;219(1). pii: 132739. doi: 10.1083/jcb.201902014. PubMed 31821412.
Backbone
  Vector backbone: PLVX Puro
  Backbone manufacturer: Clontech
  Backbone size w/o insert (bp): 8151
  Total vector size (bp): 9504
  Modifications to backbone: MCS was modified as described in Takacs, C.N., et al., (2017) Traffic 18, 192-204.
  Vector type: Mammalian Expression, Lentiviral
  Selectable markers: Puromycin
Growth in bacteria
  Bacterial resistance: Ampicillin, 100 μg/mL
  Growth temperature: 30°C
  Growth strain: NEB Stable
  Copy number: High Copy
Gene/Insert
  Gene/Insert name: GCaMP6f (alt names: GCaMP3-T302L R303P A317E D380Y T381R S383T R392G; GCaMP3 variant 693)
  Species: R. norvegicus (rat), G. gallus (chicken); A. victoria (jellyfish)
  Insert size (bp): 1353
  Promoter: CMV
  Cloning method: Restriction Enzyme; 5′ cloning site BglII (GCaMP6f) and BamHI (Phi3) (destroyed during cloning); 3′ cloning site XbaI (not destroyed)
  Sequencing primers: 5′ CGCAAATGGGCGGTAGGCGTG; 3′ GCGCATGCTCCAGACTGCC
Resource information
  A portion of this plasmid was derived from a plasmid made by: GCaMP6f was from Douglas Kim, Addgene plasmid # 40755
Terms and licenses: Academic/Nonprofit Terms; Industry Terms: Not Available to Industry
How to cite: Phi3-GCaMP6f was a gift from Sanford Simon (Addgene plasmid # 106298 ; http://n2t.net/addgene:106298 ; RRID:Addgene_106298)
