[The description below was written by a language model from this plasmid's Addgene catalogue record and pLannotate feature annotations shown in this document.]
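Description:
Phi3-GCaMP6f is an HIV-1-based lentiviral mammalian expression plasmid of about 9.5 kb, built on a pLVX-Puro backbone whose multiple cloning site had been modified (the "Phi3" derivative). In bacteria it is maintained through a high-copy ColE1/pUC-type origin and selected with ampicillin via the β-lactamase gene; remnants of the lac promoter/operator region are also present in the backbone. As with other LTR-containing vectors, the record lists a recombination-reducing host strain for propagation.

The transfer cassette lies between two HIV-1 long terminal repeats and carries the usual cis-acting elements: the Ψ packaging signal with an adjoining gag fragment, the Rev response element for Rev-dependent nuclear export of the genomic RNA, and the cPPT/CTS, which aids nuclear import and transduction. Fragments annotated as nef and Rev are residual viral sequences adjacent to these elements rather than expressed genes. Downstream, the human CMV immediate-early enhancer and promoter drive GCaMP6f, a 1,353 bp genetically encoded calcium indicator, which the record lists as a GCaMP3 variant with components of jellyfish, rat and chicken origin. In this sensor family, circularly permuted GFP is fused to calmodulin and a calmodulin-binding peptide, so fluorescence rises on Ca2+ binding. A separate mouse PGK promoter drives puromycin N-acetyltransferase for selection of transduced or transfected cells, and a WPRE placed before the 3′ LTR enhances transcript stability and expression.

The construct can be transfected directly or packaged into lentiviral particles with helper plasmids to generate puromycin-selectable cells that stably report calcium dynamics. The associated study used it to image Ca2+ transients in melanocyte dendrites evoked by cell-to-cell signalling.
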