Features (pLannotate 1.2.2; 23 found; start..end, strand, type, name):
    377..634     +  LTR            5' LTR (truncated): truncated 5' long terminal repeat (LTR) from HIV-1
    681..806     +  misc_feature   HIV-1 Ψ: packaging signal of human immunodeficiency virus type 1
    790..1128    +  CDS            HIV-1 gag (fragment): gag protein from human immunodeficiency virus 1; gag
   1303..1536    +  misc_feature   RRE: The Rev response element (RRE) of HIV-1 allows for Rev-dependent mRNA export from the nucleus to the cytoplasm.
   1913..2013    +  CDS            Rev (fragment): human immunodeficiency virus 1 (HIV-1) Rev protein; rev; enhances nuclear export of unspliced and incompletely spliced viral mRNAs
   2028..2143    +  misc_feature   cPPT/CTS: central polypurine tract and central termination sequence of HIV-1 (lacking the first T)
   2201..2504    +  enhancer       CMV enhancer: human cytomegalovirus immediate early enhancer
   2505..2708    +  promoter       CMV promoter: human cytomegalovirus (CMV) immediate early promoter
   2912..4264    +  CDS            GCaMP6f: improved fluorescent protein-based calcium sensor (Chen et al., 2013)
   4292..4791    +  promoter       PGK promoter: mouse phosphoglycerate kinase 1 promoter
   4812..5411    +  CDS            PuroR (fragment): puromycin N-acetyltransferase; pac from Streptomyces; confers resistance to puromycin
   5425..6013    +  misc_feature   WPRE: woodchuck hepatitis virus posttranscriptional regulatory element
   6030..6548    +  CDS            nef (fragment): NEF_HV1BR - Experimental evidence at protein level: Swiss-Prot protein existence level 1. Extracellular Nef protein targets CD4(+) T-lymphocytes for apoptosis by interacting with CXCR4 surface receptors (PubMed:14990729). From Human immunodeficiency virus type 1 group M subtype B (isolate BRU/LAI) (HIV-1).
   6596..6853    +  LTR            5' LTR (truncated): truncated 5' long terminal repeat (LTR) from HIV-1
   7006..7022    -  protein_bind   lac operator: The lac repressor binds to the lac operator to inhibit transcription in E. coli. This inhibition can be relieved by adding lactose or isopropyl-β-D-thiogalactopyranoside (IPTG). lac repressor encoded by lacI
   7030..7060    -  promoter       lac promoter: promoter for the E. coli lac operon
   7075..7096    -  protein_bind   CAP binding site: CAP binding activates transcription in the presence of cAMP. E. coli catabolite activator protein
   7109..7201    -  CDS            lacI (fragment): lac repressor; lacI; The lac repressor binds to the lac operator to inhibit transcription in E. coli. This inhibition can be relieved by adding lactose or isopropyl-β-D-thiogalactopyranoside (IPTG).
   7384..7972    -  rep_origin     ori: high-copy-number ColE1/pMB1/pBR322/pUC origin of replication
   8143..9003    -  CDS            AmpR: β-lactamase; bla; confers resistance to ampicillin, carbenicillin, and related antibiotics
   9004..9108    -  promoter       AmpR promoter: bla
   9156..9290    +  polyA_signal   SV40 poly(A) signal: SV40 polyadenylation signal
   9504..329     +  CDS            nef (fragment) (across the origin): NEF_HV1BR - Experimental evidence at protein level: Swiss-Prot protein existence level 1. Extracellular Nef protein targets CD4(+) T-lymphocytes for apoptosis by interacting with CXCR4 surface receptors (PubMed:14990729). From Human immunodeficiency virus type 1 group M subtype B (isolate BRU/LAI) (HIV-1).
>Addgene plasmid #106298 | Phi3-GCaMP6f | addgene full sequence | sequence record 205817 | Addgene NGS Result
TGGAAGGGCTAATTCACTCCCAAAGAAGACAAGATATCCTTGATCTGTGGATCTACCACACACAAGGCTA
CTTCCCTGATTAGCAGAACTACACACCAGGGCCAGGGGTCAGATATCCACTGACCTTTGGATGGTGCTAC
AAGCTAGTACCAGTTGAGCCAGATAAGGTAGAAGAGGCCAATAAAGGAGAGAACACCAGCTTGTTACACC
CTGTGAGCCTGCATGGGATGGATGACCCGGAGAGAGAAGTGTTAGAGTGGAGGTTTGACAGCCGCCTAGC
ATTTCATCACGTGGCCCGAGAGCTGCATCCGGAGTACTTCAAGAACTGCTGATATCGAGCTTGCTACAAG
GGACTTTCCGCTGGGGACTTTCCAGGGAGGCGTGGCCTGGGCGGGACTGGGGAGTGGCGAGCCCTCAGAT
CCTGCATATAAGCAGCTGCTTTTTGCCTGTACTGGGTCTCTCTGGTTAGACCAGATCTGAGCCTGGGAGC
TCTCTGGCTAACTAGGGAACCCACTGCTTAAGCCTCAATAAAGCTTGCCTTGAGTGCTTCAAGTAGTGTG
TGCCCGTCTGTTGTGTGACTCTGGTAACTAGAGATCCCTCAGACCCTTTTAGTCAGTGTGGAAAATCTCT
AGCAGTGGCGCCCGAACAGGGACTTGAAAGCGAAAGGGAAACCAGAGGAGCTCTCTCGACGCAGGACTCG
GCTTGCTGAAGCGCGCACGGCAAGAGGCGAGGGGCGGCGACTGGTGAGTACGCCAAAAATTTTGACTAGC
GGAGGCTAGAAGGAGAGAGATGGGTGCGAGAGCGTCAGTATTAAGCGGGGGAGAATTAGATCGCGATGGG
AAAAAATTCGGTTAAGGCCAGGGGGAAAGAAAAAATATAAATTAAAACATATAGTATGGGCAAGCAGGGA
GCTAGAACGATTCGCAGTTAATCCTGGCCTGTTAGAAACATCAGAAGGCTGTAGACAAATACTGGGACAG
CTACAACCATCCCTTCAGACAGGATCAGAAGAACTTAGATCATTATATAATACAGTAGCAACCCTCTATT
GTGTGCATCAAAGGATAGAGATAAAAGACACCAAGGAAGCTTTAGACAAGATAGAGGAAGAGCAAAACAA
AAGTAAGACCACCGCACAGCAAGCGGCCGGCCGCTGATCTTCAGACCTGGAGGAGGAGATATGAGGGACA
ATTGGAGAAGTGAATTATATAAATATAAAGTAGTAAAAATTGAACCATTAGGAGTAGCACCCACCAAGGC
AAAGAGAAGAGTGGTGCAGAGAGAAAAAAGAGCAGTGGGAATAGGAGCTTTGTTCCTTGGGTTCTTGGGA
GCAGCAGGAAGCACTATGGGCGCAGCGTCAATGACGCTGACGGTACAGGCCAGACAATTATTGTCTGGTA
TAGTGCAGCAGCAGAACAATTTGCTGAGGGCTATTGAGGCGCAACAGCATCTGTTGCAACTCACAGTCTG
GGGCATCAAGCAGCTCCAGGCAAGAATCCTGGCTGTGGAAAGATACCTAAAGGATCAACAGCTCCTGGGG
ATTTGGGGTTGCTCTGGAAAACTCATTTGCACCACTGCTGTGCCTTGGAATGCTAGTTGGAGTAATAAAT
CTCTGGAACAGATTTGGAATCACACGACCTGGATGGAGTGGGACAGAGAAATTAACAATTACACAAGCTT
AATACACTCCTTAATTGAAGAATCGCAAAACCAGCAAGAAAAGAATGAACAAGAATTATTGGAATTAGAT
AAATGGGCAAGTTTGTGGAATTGGTTTAACATAACAAATTGGCTGTGGTATATAAAATTATTCATAATGA
TAGTAGGAGGCTTGGTAGGTTTAAGAATAGTTTTTGCTGTACTTTCTATAGTGAATAGAGTTAGGCAGGG
ATATTCACCATTATCGTTTCAGACCCACCTCCCAACCCCGAGGGGACCCGACAGGCCCGAAGGAATAGAA
GAAGAAGGTGGAGAGAGAGACAGAGACAGATCCATTCGATTAGTGAACGGATCTCGACGGTATCGCCTTT
AAAAGAAAAGGGGGGATTGGGGGGTACAGTGCAGGGGAAAGAATAGTAGACATAATAGCAACAGACATAC
AAACTAAAGAATTACAAAAACAAATTACAAAAATTCAAAATTTTCGGGTTTATTACAGGGACAGCAGAGA
TCCAGTTTATCGATAAGCTTGGGAGTTCCGCGTTACATAACTTACGGTAAATGGCCCGCCTGGCTGACCG
CCCAACGACCCCCGCCCATTGACGTCAATAATGACGTATGTTCCCATAGTAACGCCAATAGGGACTTTCC
ATTGACGTCAATGGGTGGAGTATTTACGGTAAACTGCCCACTTGGCAGTACATCAAGTGTATCATATGCC
AAGTACGCCCCCTATTGACGTCAATGACGGTAAATGGCCCGCCTGGCATTATGCCCAGTACATGACCTTA
TGGGACTTTCCTACTTGGCAGTACATCTACGTATTAGTCATCGCTATTACCATGGTGATGCGGTTTTGGC
AGTACATCAATGGGCGTGGATAGCGGTTTGACTCACGGGGATTTCCAAGTCTCCACCCCATTGACGTCAA
TGGGAGTTTGTTTTGGCACCAAAATCAACGGGACTTTCCAAAATGTCGTAACAACTCCGCCCCATTGACG
CAAATGGGCGGTAGGCGTGTACGGTGGGAGGTCTATATAAGCAGAGCTCGTTTAGTGAACCGTCAGATCG
CCTGGAGACGCCATCCACGCTGTTTTGACCTCCATAGAAGACACCGACTCTACTAGAGGATCGCTAGCGC
TGAAGCTTAGATCTCGAGAATTCGCGGCCGCTCCGGACGCGTCGACAATTGGGCCCATGCATGGCATGCC
TAGGCCGGCGTTAACGCGATCGCCTGCAGGATCTCGCCACCATGGGTTCTCATCATCATCATCATCATGG
TATGGCTAGCATGACTGGTGGACAGCAAATGGGTCGGGATCTGTACGACGATGACGATAAGGATCTCGCC
ACCATGGTCGACTCATCACGTCGTAAGTGGAATAAGACAGGTCACGCAGTCAGAGCTATAGGTCGGCTGA
GCTCACTCGAGAACGTCTATATCAAGGCCGACAAGCAGAAGAACGGCATCAAGGCGAACTTCAAGATCCG
CCACAACATCGAGGACGGCGGCGTGCAGCTCGCCTACCACTACCAGCAGAACACCCCCATCGGCGACGGC
CCCGTGCTGCTGCCCGACAACCACTACCTGAGCGTGCAGTCCAAACTTTCGAAAGACCCCAACGAGAAGC
GCGATCACATGGTCCTGCTGGAGTTCGTGACCGCCGCCGGGATCACTCTCGGCATGGACGAGCTGTACAA
GGGCGGTACCGGAGGGAGCATGGTGAGCAAGGGCGAGGAGCTGTTCACCGGGGTGGTGCCCATCCTGGTC
GAGCTGGACGGCGACGTAAACGGCCACAAGTTCAGCGTGTCCGGCGAGGGTGAGGGCGATGCCACCTACG
GCAAGCTGACCCTGAAGTTCATCTGCACCACCGGCAAGCTGCCCGTGCCCTGGCCCACCCTCGTGACCAC
CCTGACCTACGGCGTGCAGTGCTTCAGCCGCTACCCCGACCACATGAAGCAGCACGACTTCTTCAAGTCC
GCCATGCCCGAAGGCTACATCCAGGAGCGCACCATCTTCTTCAAGGACGACGGCAACTACAAGACCCGCG
CCGAGGTGAAGTTCGAGGGCGACACCCTGGTGAACCGCATCGAGCTGAAGGGCATCGACTTCAAGGAGGA
CGGCAACATCCTGGGGCACAAGCTGGAGTACAACCTGCCGGACCAACTGACTGAAGAGCAGATCGCAGAA
TTTAAAGAGGAATTCTCCCTATTTGACAAGGACGGGGATGGGACAATAACAACCAAGGAGCTGGGGACGG
TGATGCGGTCTCTGGGGCAGAACCCCACAGAAGCAGAGCTGCAGGACATGATCAATGAAGTAGATGCCGA
CGGTGACGGCACAATCGACTTCCCTGAGTTCCTGACAATGATGGCAAGAAAAATGAAATACAGGGACACG
GAAGAAGAAATTAGAGAAGCGTTCGGTGTGTTTGATAAGGATGGCAATGGCTACATCAGTGCAGCAGAGC
TTCGCCACGTGATGACAAACCTTGGAGAGAAGTTAACAGATGAAGAGGTTGATGAAATGATCAGGGAAGC
AGACATCGATGGGGATGGTCAGGTAAACTACGAAGAGTTTGTACAAATGATGACAGCGAAGTGAGCGGCC
GCGACTCTAGATAATTCTACCGGGTAGGGGAGGCGCTTTTCCCAAGGCAGTCTGGAGCATGCGCTTTAGC
AGCCCCGCTGGGCACTTGGCGCTACACAAGTGGCCTCTGGCCTCGCACACATTCCACATCCACCGGTAGG
CGCCAACCGGCTCCGTTCTTTGGTGGCCCCTTCGCGCCACCTTCTACTCCTCCCCTAGTCAGGAAGTTCC
CCCCCGCCCCGCAGCTCGCGTCGTGCAGGACGTGACAAATGGAAGTAGCACGTCTCACTAGTCTCGTGCA
GATGGACAGCACCGCTGAGCAATGGAAGCGGGTAGGCCTTTGGGGCAGCGGCCAATAGCAGCTTTGCTCC
TTCGCTTTCTGGGCTCAGAGGCTGGGAAGGGGTGGGTCCGGGGGCGGGCTCAGGGGCGGGCTCAGGGGCG
GGGCGGGCGCCCGAAGGTCCTCCGGAGGCCCGGCATTCTGCACGCTTCAAAAGCGCACGTCTGCCGCGCT
GTTCTCCTCTTCCTCATCTCCGGGCCTTTCGACCTGCAGCCCAAGCTTACCATGACCGAGTACAAGCCCA
CGGTGCGCCTCGCCACCCGCGACGACGTCCCCAGGGCAGTACGCACCCTCGCCGCCGCGTTCGCCGACTA
CCCCGCCACGCGCCACACCGTCGATCCGGACCGCCACATCGAGCGGGTCACCGAGCTGCAAGAACTCTTC
CTCACGCGCGTCGGGCTCGACATCGGCAAGGTGTGGGTCGCGGACGACGGCGCCGCGGTGGCGGTCTGGA
CCACGCCGGAGAGCGTCGAAGCGGGGGCGGTGTTCGCCGAGATCGGCCCGCGCATGGCCGAGTTGAGCGG
TTCCCGGCTGGCCGCGCAGCAACAGATGGAAGGCCTCCTGGCGCCGCACCGGCCCAAGGAGCCCGCGTGG
TTCCTGGCCACCGTCGGCGTCTCGCCCGACCACCAGGGCAAGGGTCTGGGCAGCGCCGTCGTGCTCCCCG
GAGTGGAGGCGGCCGAGCGCGCCGGGGTGCCCGCCTTCCTGGAGACCTCCGCGCCCCGCAACCTCCCCTT
CTACGAGCGGCTCGGCTTCACCGTCACCGCCGACGTCGAGGTGCCCGAAGGACCGCGCACCTGGTGCATG
ACCCGCAAGCCCGGTGCCTGACCGCGTCTGGAACAATCAACCTCTGGATTACAAAATTTGTGAAAGATTG
ACTGGTATTCTTAACTATGTTGCTCCTTTTACGCTATGTGGATACGCTGCTTTAATGCCTTTGTATCATG
CTATTGCTTCCCGTATGGCTTTCATTTTCTCCTCCTTGTATAAATCCTGGTTGCTGTCTCTTTATGAGGA
GTTGTGGCCCGTTGTCAGGCAACGTGGCGTGGTGTGCACTGTGTTTGCTGACGCAACCCCCACTGGTTGG
GGCATTGCCACCACCTGTCAGCTCCTTTCCGGGACTTTCGCTTTCCCCCTCCCTATTGCCACGGCGGAAC
TCATCGCCGCCTGCCTTGCCCGCTGCTGGACAGGGGCTCGGCTGTTGGGCACTGACAATTCCGTGGTGTT
GTCGGGGAAGCTGACGTCCTTTCCATGGCTGCTCGCCTGTGTTGCCACCTGGATTCTGCGCGGGACGTCC
TTCTGCTACGTCCCTTCGGCCCTCAATCCAGCGGACCTTCCTTCCCGCGGCCTGCTGCCGGCTCTGCGGC
CTCTTCCGCGTCTTCGCCTTCGCCCTCAGACGAGTCGGATCTCCCTTTGGGCCGCCTCCCCGCCTGGAAT
TAATTCTGCAGTCGAGACCTAGAAAAACATGGAGCAATCACAAGTAGCAATACAGCAGCTACCAATGCTG
ATTGTGCCTGGCTAGAAGCACAAGAGGAGGAGGAGGTGGGTTTTCCAGTCACACCTCAGGTACCTTTAAG
ACCAATGACTTACAAGGCAGCTGTAGATCTTAGCCACTTTTTAAAAGAAAAGAGGGGACTGGAAGGGCTA
ATTCACTCCCAACGAAGACAAGATATCCTTGATCTGTGGATCTACCACACACAAGGCTACTTCCCTGATT
AGCAGAACTACACACCAGGGCCAGGGGTCAGATATCCACTGACCTTTGGATGGTGCTACAAGCTAGTACC
AGTTGAGCCAGATAAGGTAGAAGAGGCCAATAAAGGAGAGAACACCAGCTTGTTACACCCTGTGAGCCTG
CATGGGATGGATGACCCGGAGAGAGAAGTGTTAGAGTGGAGGTTTGACAGCCGCCTAGCATTTCATCACG
TGGCCCGAGAGCTGCATCCGGAGTACTTCAAGAACTGCTGATATCGAGCTTGCTACAAGGGACTTTCCGC
TGGGGACTTTCCAGGGAGGCGTGGCCTGGGCGGGACTGGGGAGTGGCGAGCCCTCAGATCCTGCATATAA
GCAGCTGCTTTTTGCCTGTACTGGGTCTCTCTGGTTAGACCAGATCTGAGCCTGGGAGCTCTCTGGCTAA
CTAGGGAACCCACTGCTTAAGCCTCAATAAAGCTTGCCTTGAGTGCTTCAAGTAGTGTGTGCCCGTCTGT
TGTGTGACTCTGGTAACTAGAGATCCCTCAGACCCTTTTAGTCAGTGTGGAAAATCTCTAGCAGTAGTAG
TTCATGTCATCTTATTATTCAGTATTTATAACTTGCAAAGAAATGAATATCAGAGAGTGAGAGGCCTTGA
CATTGCTAGCGTTTTACCGTCGACCTCTAGCTAGAGCTTGGCGTAATCATGGTCATAGCTGTTTCCTGTG
TGAAATTGTTATCCGCTCACAATTCCACACAACATACGAGCCGGAAGCATAAAGTGTAAAGCCTGGGGTG
CCTAATGAGTGAGCTAACTCACATTAATTGCGTTGCGCTCACTGCCCGCTTTCCAGTCGGGAAACCTGTC
GTGCCAGCTGCATTAATGAATCGGCCAACGCGCGGGGAGAGGCGGTTTGCGTATTGGGCGCTCTTCCGCT
TCCTCGCTCACTGACTCGCTGCGCTCGGTCGTTCGGCTGCGGCGAGCGGTATCAGCTCACTCAAAGGCGG
TAATACGGTTATCCACAGAATCAGGGGATAACGCAGGAAAGAACATGTGAGCAAAAGGCCAGCAAAAGGC
CAGGAACCGTAAAAAGGCCGCGTTGCTGGCGTTTTTCCATAGGCTCCGCCCCCCTGACGAGCATCACAAA
AATCGACGCTCAAGTCAGAGGTGGCGAAACCCGACAGGACTATAAAGATACCAGGCGTTTCCCCCTGGAA
GCTCCCTCGTGCGCTCTCCTGTTCCGACCCTGCCGCTTACCGGATACCTGTCCGCCTTTCTCCCTTCGGG
AAGCGTGGCGCTTTCTCATAGCTCACGCTGTAGGTATCTCAGTTCGGTGTAGGTCGTTCGCTCCAAGCTG
GGCTGTGTGCACGAACCCCCCGTTCAGCCCGACCGCTGCGCCTTATCCGGTAACTATCGTCTTGAGTCCA
ACCCGGTAAGACACGACTTATCGCCACTGGCAGCAGCCACTGGTAACAGGATTAGCAGAGCGAGGTATGT
AGGCGGTGCTACAGAGTTCTTGAAGTGGTGGCCTAACTACGGCTACACTAGAAGAACAGTATTTGGTATC
TGCGCTCTGCTGAAGCCAGTTACCTTCGGAAAAAGAGTTGGTAGCTCTTGATCCGGCAAACAAACCACCG
CTGGTAGCGGTGGTTTTTTTGTTTGCAAGCAGCAGATTACGCGCAGAAAAAAAGGATCTCAAGAAGATCC
TTTGATCTTTTCTACGGGGTCTGACGCTCAGTGGAACGAAAACTCACGTTAAGGGATTTTGGTCATGAGA
TTATCAAAAAGGATCTTCACCTAGATCCTTTTAAATTAAAAATGAAGTTTTAAATCAATCTAAAGTATAT
ATGAGTAAACTTGGTCTGACAGTTACCAATGCTTAATCAGTGAGGCACCTATCTCAGCGATCTGTCTATT
TCGTTCATCCATAGTTGCCTGACTCCCCGTCGTGTAGATAACTACGATACGGGAGGGCTTACCATCTGGC
CCCAGTGCTGCAATGATACCGCGAGACCCACGCTCACCGGCTCCAGATTTATCAGCAATAAACCAGCCAG
CCGGAAGGGCCGAGCGCAGAAGTGGTCCTGCAACTTTATCCGCCTCCATCCAGTCTATTAATTGTTGCCG
GGAAGCTAGAGTAAGTAGTTCGCCAGTTAATAGTTTGCGCAACGTTGTTGCCATTGCTACAGGCATCGTG
GTGTCACGCTCGTCGTTTGGTATGGCTTCATTCAGCTCCGGTTCCCAACGATCAAGGCGAGTTACATGAT
CCCCCATGTTGTGCAAAAAAGCGGTTAGCTCCTTCGGTCCTCCGATCGTTGTCAGAAGTAAGTTGGCCGC
AGTGTTATCACTCATGGTTATGGCAGCACTGCATAATTCTCTTACTGTCATGCCATCCGTAAGATGCTTT
TCTGTGACTGGTGAGTACTCAACCAAGTCATTCTGAGAATAGTGTATGCGGCGACCGAGTTGCTCTTGCC
CGGCGTCAATACGGGATAATACCGCGCCACATAGCAGAACTTTAAAAGTGCTCATCATTGGAAAACGTTC
TTCGGGGCGAAAACTCTCAAGGATCTTACCGCTGTTGAGATCCAGTTCGATGTAACCCACTCGTGCACCC
AACTGATCTTCAGCATCTTTTACTTTCACCAGCGTTTCTGGGTGAGCAAAAACAGGAAGGCAAAATGCCG
CAAAAAAGGGAATAAGGGCGACACGGAAATGTTGAATACTCATACTCTTCCTTTTTCAATATTATTGAAG
CATTTATCAGGGTTATTGTCTCATGAGCGGATACATATTTGAATGTATTTAGAAAAATAAACAAATAGGG
GTTCCGCGCACATTTCCCCGAAAAGTGCCACCTGACGTCGACGGATCGGGAGATCAACTTGTTTATTGCA
GCTTATAATGGTTACAAATAAAGCAATAGCATCACAAATTTCACAAATAAAGCATTTTTTTCACTGCATT
CTAGTTGTGGTTTGTCCAAACTCATCAATGTATCTTATCATGTCTGGATCAACTGGATAACTCAAGCTAA
CCAAAATCATCCCAAACTTCCCACCCCATACCCTATTACCACTGCCAATTACCTGTGGTTTCATTTACTC
TAAACCTGTGATTCCTCTGAATTATTTTCATTTTAAAGAAATTGTATTTGTTAAATATGTACTACAAATT
ATTTTCATTTTAAAGAAATTGTATTTGTTAAATATGTACTACAAACTTAGTAGT
